>Addgene plasmid #227987 | pRS416-ADH1p-BirA-FKBP-NLS-HA3 | addgene full sequence | sequence record 454071 | Addgene NGS Result
CCCGTCGTGTAGATAACTACGATACGGGAGGGCTTACCATCTGGCCCCAGTGCTGCAATGATACCGCGAG
ACCCACGCTCACCGGCTCCAGATTTATCAGCAATAAACCAGCCAGCCGGAAGGGCCGAGCGCAGAAGTGG
TCCTGCAACTTTATCCGCCTCCATCCAGTCTATTAATTGTTGCCGGGAAGCTAGAGTAAGTAGTTCGCCA
GTTAATAGTTTGCGCAACGTTGTTGCCATTGCTACAGGCATCGTGGTGTCACGCTCGTCGTTTGGTATGG
CTTCATTCAGCTCCGGTTCCCAACGATCAAGGCGAGTTACATGATCCCCCATGTTGTGCAAAAAAGCGGT
TAGCTCCTTCGGTCCTCCGATCGTTGTCAGAAGTAAGTTGGCCGCAGTGTTATCACTCATGGTTATGGCA
GCACTGCATAATTCTCTTACTGTCATGCCATCCGTAAGATGCTTTTCTGTGACTGGTGAGTACTCAACCA
AGTCATTCTGAGAATAGTGTATGCGGCGACCGAGTTGCTCTTGCCCGGCGTCAATACGGGATAATACCGC
GCCACATAGCAGAACTTTAAAAGTGCTCATCATTGGAAAACGTTCTTCGGGGCGAAAACTCTCAAGGATC
TTACCGCTGTTGAGATCCAGTTCGATGTAACCCACTCGTGCACCCAACTGATCTTCAGCATCTTTTACTT
TCACCAGCGTTTCTGGGTGAGCAAAAACAGGAAGGCAAAATGCCGCAAAAAAGGGAATAAGGGCGACACG
GAAATGTTGAATACTCATACTCTTCCTTTTTCAATATTATTGAAGCATTTATCAGGGTTATTGTCTCATG
AGCGGATACATATTTGAATGTATTTAGAAAAATAAACAAATAGGGGTTCCGCGCACATTTCCCCGAAAAG
TGCCACCTGGGTCCTTTTCATCACGTGCTATAAAAATAATTATAATTTAAATTTTTTAATATAAATATAT
AAATTAAAAATAGAAAGTAAAAAAAGAAATTAAAGAAAAAATAGTTTTTGTTTTCCGAAGATGTAAAAGA
CTCTAGGGGGATCGCCAACAAATACTACCTTTTATCTTGCTCTTCCTGCTCTCAGGTATTAATGCCGAAT
TGTTTCATCTTGTCTGTGTAGAAGACCACACACGAAAATCCTGTGATTTTACATTTTACTTATCGTTAAT
CGAATGTATATCTATTTAATCTGCTTTTCTTGTCTAATAAATATATATGTAAAGTACGCTTTTTGTTGAA
ATTTTTTAAACCTTTGTTTATTTTTTTTTCTTCATTCCGTAACTCTTCTACCTTCTTTATTTACTTTCTA
AAATCCAAATACAAAACATAAAAATAAATAAACACAGAGTAAATTCCCAAATTATTCCATCATTAAAAGA
TACGAGGCGCGTGTAAGTTACAGGCAAGCGATCCGTCTAAGAAACCATTATTATCATGACATTAACCTAT
AAAAATAGGCGTATCACGAGGCCCTTTCGTCTCGCGCGTTTCGGTGATGACGGTGAAAACCTCTGACACA
TGCAGCTCCCGGAGACGGTCACAGCTTGTCTGTAAGCGGATGCCGGGAGCAGACAAGCCCGTCAGGGCGC
GTCAGCGGGTGTTGGCGGGTGTCGGGGCTGGCTTAACTATGCGGCATCAGAGCAGATTGTACTGAGAGTG
CACCATACCACCTTTTCAATTCATCATTTTTTTTTTATTCTTTTTTTTGATTTCGGTTTCCTTGAAATTT
TTTTGATTCGGTAATCTCCGAACAGAAGGAAGAACGAAGGAAGGAGCACAGACTTAGATTGGTATATATA
CGCATATGTAGTGTTGAAGAAACATGAAATTGCCCAGTATTCTTAACCCAACTGCACAGAACAAAAACCT
GCAGGAAACGAAGATAAATCATGTCGAAAGCTACATATAAGGAACGTGCTGCTACTCATCCTAGTCCTGT
TGCTGCCAAGCTATTTAATATCATGCACGAAAAGCAAACAAACTTGTGTGCTTCATTGGATGTTCGTACC
ACCAAGGAATTACTGGAGTTAGTTGAAGCATTAGGTCCCAAAATTTGTTTACTAAAAACACATGTGGATA
TCTTGACTGATTTTTCCATGGAGGGCACAGTTAAGCCGCTAAAGGCATTATCCGCCAAGTACAATTTTTT
ACTCTTCGAAGACAGAAAATTTGCTGACATTGGTAATACAGTCAAATTGCAGTACTCTGCGGGTGTATAC
AGAATAGCAGAATGGGCAGACATTACGAATGCACACGGTGTGGTGGGCCCAGGTATTGTTAGCGGTTTGA
AGCAGGCGGCAGAAGAAGTAACAAAGGAACCTAGAGGCCTTTTGATGTTAGCAGAATTGTCATGCAAGGG
CTCCCTATCTACTGGAGAATATACTAAGGGTACTGTTGACATTGCGAAGAGCGACAAAGATTTTGTTATC
GGCTTTATTGCTCAAAGAGACATGGGTGGAAGAGATGAAGGTTACGATTGGTTGATTATGACACCCGGTG
TGGGTTTAGATGACAAGGGAGACGCATTGGGTCAACAGTATAGAACCGTGGATGATGTGGTCTCTACAGG
ATCTGACATTATTATTGTTGGAAGAGGACTATTTGCAAAGGGAAGGGATGCTAAGGTAGAGGGTGAACGT
TACAGAAAAGCAGGCTGGGAAGCATATTTGAGAAGATGCGGCCAGCAAAACTAAAAAACTGTATTATAAG
TAAATGCATGTATACTAAACTCACAAATTAGAGCTTCAATTTAATTATATCAGTTATTACCCTATGCGGT
GTGAAATACCGCACAGATGCGTAAGGAGAAAATACCGCATCAGGAAATTGTAAGCGTTAATATTTTGTTA
AAATTCGCGTTAAATTTTTGTTAAATCAGCTCATTTTTTAACCAATAGGCCGAAATCGGCAAAATCCCTT
ATAAATCAAAAGAATAGACCGAGATAGGGT
[37 nt withheld, positions 2971-3007]
AAAGAACGTGGACTCCAACGTCAAAGG
[49 nt withheld, positions 3035-3083]
T
[91 nt withheld, positions 3085-3175]
G
[124 nt withheld, positions 3177-3300]
CCATTCGCCATTCAGGCTGCGCAACTGTTGGGAAGGGCGATCGGTGCGGGCCTCTTCGCTATTACGCCAG
CTGGCGAAAGGGGGATGTGCTGCAAGGCGATTAAGTTGGGTAACGCCAGGGTTTTCCCAGTCACGACGTT
GTAAAACGACGGCCAGTGAGCGCGCGTAATACGACTCACTATAGGGCGAATTGGGTACCCAACTTCTTTT
CTTTTTTTTTCTTTTCTCTCTCCCCCGTTGTTGTCTCACCATATCCGCAATGACAAAAAAATGATGGAAG
ACACTAAAGGAAAAAATTAACGACAAAGACAGCACCAACAGATGTCGTTGTTCCAGAGCTGATGAGGGGT
ATCTCGAAGCACACGAAACTTTTTCCTTCCTTCATTCACGCACACTACTCTCTAATGAGCAACGGTATAC
GGCCTTCCTTCCAGTTACTTGAATTTGAAATAAAAAAAAGTTTGCTGTCTTGCTATCAAGTATAAATAGA
CCTGCAATTATTAATCTTTTGTTTCCTCGTCATTGTTCTCGTTCCCTTTCTTCCTTGTTTCTTTTTCTGC
ACAATATTTCAAGCTATACCAAGCATACAATCAACTCCACTCGAGGTCGACGGTATCGATAAGCTTATGT
CCAAGGACAACACCGTGCCCCTGAAGCTGATCGCCCTGCTGGCCAACGGCGAGTTCCACTCTGGCGAGCA
GCTGGGAGAGACCCTGGGAATGAGCAGAGCCGCCATCAACAAGCACATCCAGACACTGAGAGACTGGGGA
GTGGACGTGTTCACCGTGCCTGGCAAGGGCTACAGCCTGCCTGAGCCTATCCAGCTGCTGAACGCCAAGC
AGATCCTGGGACAGCTGGATGGCGGAAGCGTGGCCGTGCTGCCTGTGATCGACTCCACCAATCAGTACCT
GCTGGACAGAATCGGAGAGCTGAAGTCCGGCGACGCCTGCATCGCCGAGTACCAGCAGGCTGGCAGAGGA
GGCAGAGGACGGAAGTGGTTCAGCCCATTCGGAGCCAACCTGTACCTGTCCATGTTCTGGAGACTGGAGC
AGGGACCTGCTGCTGCCATCGGACTGAGTCTGGTGATCGGAATCGTGATGGCCGAGGTGCTGAGAAAGCT
GGGAGCCGACAAGGTGAGAGTGAAGTGGCCTAATGACCTGTACCTCCAGGACCGCAAGCTGGCTGGCATC
CTGGTGGAGCTGACAGGCAAGACAGGCGATGCCGCTCAGATCGTGATCGGAGCCGGAATCAACATGGCCA
TGAGAAGAGTGGAGGAGAGCGTGGTGAACCAGGGCTGGATCACCCTGCAGGAGGCTGGCATCAACCTGGA
CCGGAACACCCTGGCCGCCATGCTGATCAGAGAGCTGAGAGCCGCTCTGGAGCTGTTCGAGCAGGAGGGA
CTGGCTCCTTACCTGAGCAGATGGGAGAAGCTGGACAACTTCATCAACAGACCTGTGAAGCTGATCATCG
GCGACAAGGAAATCTTCGGCATCTCCAGAGGAATCGACAAGCAGGGAGCTCTGCTGCTGGAGCAGGACGG
AATCATCAAGCCCTGGATGGGCGGAGAAATCTCCCTGAGAAGCGCAGAGAAGGGTTCTGGTGGTGCTAGC
GGAGTGCAGGTGGAAACCATCTCCCCAGGAGACGGGCGCACCTTCCCCAAGCGCGGCCAGACCTGCGTGG
TGCACTACACCGGGATGCTTGAAGATGGAAAGAAATTTGATTCCTCCCGGGACAGAAACAAGCCCTTTAA
GTTTATGCTAGGCAAGCAGGAGGTGATCCGAGGCTGGGAAGAAGGGGTTGCCCAGATGAGTGTGGGTCAG
AGAGCCAAACTGACTATATCTCCAGATTATGCCTATGGTGCCACTGGGCACCCAGGCATCATCCCACCAC
ATGCCACTCTCGTCTTCGATGTGGAGCTTCTAAAACTGGAAACTCCACCAAAAAAGAAAAGAAAAGTTTA
CCCATACGATGTTCCTGACTATGCGGGCTATCCGTATGACGTCCCGGACTATGCAGGATCTTATCCATAT
GACGTTCCAGATTACGCTGCTTGATCTAGAGCGGCCGCCACCGCGGTGGAGCTCCAGCTTTTGTTCCCTT
TAGTGAGGGTTAATTGCGCGCTTGGCGTAATCATGGTCATAGCTGTTTCCTGTGTGAAATTGTTATCCGC
TCACAATTCCACACAACATACGAGCCGGAAGCATAAAGTGTAAAGCCTGGGGTGCCTAATGAGTGAGCTA
ACTCACATTAATTGCGTTGCGCTCACTGCCCGCTTTCCAGTCGGGAAACCTGTCGTGCCAGCTGCATTAA
TGAATCGGCCAACGCGCGGGGAGAGGCGGTTTGCGTATTGGGCGCTCTTCCGCTTCCTCGCTCACTGACT
CGCTGCGCTCGGTCGTTCGGCTGCGGCGAGCGGTATCAGCTCACTCAAAGGCGGTAATACGGTTATCCAC
AGAATCAGGGGATAACGCAGGAAAGAACATGTGAGCAAAAGGCCAGCAAAAGGCCAGGAACCGTAAAAAG
GCCGCGTTGCTGGCGTTTTTCCATAGGCTCCGCCCCCCTGACGAGCATCACAAAAATCGACGCTCAAGTC
AGAGGTGGCGAAACCCGACAGGACTATAAAGATACCAGGCGTTTCCCCCTGGAAGCTCCCTCGTGCGCTC
TCCTGTTCCGACCCTGCCGCTTACCGGATACCTGTCCGCCTTTCTCCCTTCGGGAAGCGTGGCGCTTTCT
CATAGCTCACGCTGTAGGTATCTCAGTTCGGTGTAGGTCGTTCGCTCCAAGCTGGGCTGTGTGCACGAAC
CCCCCGTTCAGCCCGACCGCTGCGCCTTATCCGGTAACTATCGTCTTGAGTCCAACCCGGTAAGACACGA
CTTATCGCCACTGGCAGCAGCCACTGGTAACAGGATTAGCAGAGCGAGGTATGTAGGCGGTGCTACAGAG
TTCTTGAAGTGGTGGCCTAACTACGGCTACACTAGAAGAACAGTATTTGGTATCTGCGCTCTGCTGAAGC
CAGTTACCTTCGGAAAAAGAGTTGGTAGCTCTTGATCCGGCAAACAAACCACCGCTGGTAGCGGTGGTTT
TTTTGTTTGCAAGCAGCAGATTACGCGCAGAAAAAAAGGATCTCAAGAAGATCCTTTGATCTTTTCTACG
GGGTCTGACGCTCAGTGGAACGAAAACTCACGTTAAGGGATTTTGGTCATGAGATTATCAAAAAGGATCT
TCACCTAGATCCTTTTAAATTAAAAATGAAGTTTTAAATCAATCTAAAGTATATATGAGTAAACTTGGTC
TGACAGTTACCAATGCTTAATCAGTGAGGCACCTATCTCAGCGATCTGTCTATTTCGTTCATCCATAGTT
GCCTGACTC
Features (pLannotate 1.2.2; 23 found; start..end, strand, type, name):
    789..893     -  promoter       AmpR promoter: bla
    930..1433    +  misc_feature   CEN/ARS: S. cerevisiae CEN6 centromere fused to an autonomously replicating sequence
   1501..1536    +  CDS            rop (fragment): Rop protein, which maintains plasmids at low copy number; rop
   1638..1687    +  misc_feature   bom (fragment): basis of mobility region from pBR322
   1695..1910    +  promoter       URA3 promoter: S. cerevisiae URA3
   1911..2714    +  CDS            URA3: orotidine-5'-phosphate decarboxylase, required for uracil biosynthesis; S. cerevisiae URA3; yeast auxotrophic marker, counterselectable with 5-fluoroorotic acid (5-FOA)
   2793..2844    +  misc_feature   bom (fragment): basis of mobility region from pBR322
   2872..3300    -  rep_origin     f1 ori (sequence partly withheld): f1 bacteriophage origin of replication; arrow indicates direction of (+) strand synthesis
   3304..3459    -  CDS            lacZα (fragment): LacZα fragment of β-galactosidase; lacZ fragment
   3467..3485    +  promoter       T7 promoter: promoter for bacteriophage T7 RNA polymerase
   3500..3896    +  promoter       ADH1 promoter: S. cerevisiae ADH1; promoter for alcohol dehydrogenase 1
   3900..3926    -  misc_feature   MCS (fragment): pBluescript multiple cloning site
   3933..4892    +  CDS            BirA(R118G): promiscuous R118G mutant of the E. coli biotin protein ligase (Cronan, 2005) also known as BirA* or BioID
   4911..5231    +  CDS            DmrB: F36V mutant of FK506-binding protein FKBP12 binds synthetic ligands that do not bind wild-type FKBP
   5259..5348    +  CDS            3xHA: three tandem HA epitope tags
   5355..5384    -  misc_feature   MCS (fragment): pBluescript multiple cloning site
   5397..5415    -  promoter       T3 promoter: promoter for bacteriophage T3 RNA polymerase
   5460..5476    -  protein_bind   lac operator: The lac repressor binds to the lac operator to inhibit transcription in E. coli. This inhibition can be relieved by adding lactose or isopropyl-β-D-thiogalactopyranoside (IPTG). lac repressor encoded by lacI
   5484..5514    -  promoter       lac promoter: promoter for the E. coli lac operon
   5529..5550    -  protein_bind   CAP binding site: CAP binding activates transcription in the presence of cAMP. E. coli catabolite activator protein
   5563..5655    -  CDS            lacI (fragment): lac repressor; lacI; The lac repressor binds to the lac operator to inhibit transcription in E. coli. This inhibition can be relieved by adding lactose or isopropyl-β-D-thiogalactopyranoside (IPTG).
   5838..6426    -  rep_origin     ori: high-copy-number ColE1/pMB1/pBR322/pUC origin of replication
   6597..788     -  CDS            AmpR (across the origin): β-lactamase; bla; confers resistance to ampicillin, carbenicillin, and related antibiotics
