[The description below was written by a language model from this plasmid's Addgene catalogue record and pLannotate feature annotations shown in this document.]
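Description:
pRS416-ADH1p-BirA-FKBP-NLS-HA3 is a yeast expression plasmid built on the pRS416 shuttle backbone for proximity-dependent biotinylation (BioID) in budding yeast. In Saccharomyces cerevisiae it is maintained as a centromeric plasmid through a CEN6/ARS element and selected by the URA3 auxotrophic marker, which can also be counterselected with 5-fluoroorotic acid. In E. coli it replicates from a high-copy ColE1/pUC-type origin and is selected with ampicillin via β-lactamase. The backbone also retains an f1 phage origin, remnants of the pBluescript-style lacZα/multiple cloning site region, and flanking T7 and T3 promoters.

The payload is a single fusion gene driven by the S. cerevisiae ADH1 promoter. It begins with BirA(R118G), the promiscuous mutant of E. coli biotin ligase that releases reactive biotinyl-AMP and so labels nearby proteins. This is followed by an FKBP12 domain and a C-terminal triple HA epitope tag for detection. The feature annotation identifies the FKBP segment as the F36V variant (DmrB), which binds synthetic ligands that wild-type FKBP does not, although the catalogue entry simply calls it FKBP. The nuclear localization signal named in the construct title is not annotated separately; the short unannotated gap between FKBP and the HA tags would be a plausible position for it. No yeast transcription terminator is annotated downstream of the fusion.

The stated purpose is expression of a nuclear-targeted BirA-FKBP fusion for yeast BioID. The record does not say how the FKBP domain is exploited or whether this unfused, nuclear-localized ligase serves as a control or as a recruitable labeling module.
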