Addgene plasmid #227987: pRS416-ADH1p-BirA-FKBP-NLS-HA3
Purpose: Expresses BirA-FKBP-NLS fusion from ADH1 promoter; yeast BioID
Depositing lab: Joseph Reese. Depositing organization: Pennsylvania State University. Publication: Characterization of BioID tagging systems in budding yeast and exploring the interactome of the Ccr4-Not complex. Pfannenstein J, Tyryshkin M, Gulden ME, Doud EH, Mosley AL, Reese JC. G3 (Bethesda). 2024 Sep 13:jkae221. doi: 10.1093/g3journal/jkae221. PubMed 39271111.
Backbone
  Vector backbone: pRS416
  Vector type: Yeast Expression
  Selectable markers: URA3
Growth in bacteria
  Bacterial resistance: Ampicillin, 100 μg/mL
  Growth temperature: 37°C
  Growth strain: DH5alpha
  Copy number: High Copy
Gene/Insert
  Gene/Insert name: BirA-FKBP
  Species: Other
  Promoter: ADH1
  Tag / fusion protein: HA tag (C terminal on insert)
  Cloning method: Ligation Independent Cloning
Terms and licenses: Academic/Nonprofit Terms; Industry Terms: Not Available to Industry
How to cite: pRS416-ADH1p-BirA-FKBP-NLS-HA3 was a gift from Joseph Reese (Addgene plasmid # 227987 ; http://n2t.net/addgene:227987 ; RRID:Addgene_227987)
