>Addgene plasmid #227987 | pRS416-ADH1p-BirA-FKBP-NLS-HA3 | depositor partial sequence | sequence record 447377 | insert
ATGTCCAAGGACAACACCGTGCCCCTGAAGCTGATCGCCCTGCTGGCCAACGGCGAGTTCCACTCTGGCG
AGCAGCTGGGAGAGACCCTGGGAATGAGCAGAGCCGCCATCAACAAGCACATCCAGACACTGAGAGACTG
GGGAGTGGACGTGTTCACCGTGCCTGGCAAGGGCTACAGCCTGCCTGAGCCTATCCAGCTGCTGAACGCC
AAGCAGATCCTGGGACAGCTGGATGGCGGAAGCGTGGCCGTGCTGCCTGTGATCGACTCCACCAATCAGT
ACCTGCTGGACAGAATCGGAGAGCTGAAGTCCGGCGACGCCTGCATCGCCGAGTACCAGCAGGCTGGCAG
AGGAGGCAGAGGACGGAAGTGGTTCAGCCCATTCGGAGCCAACCTGTACCTGTCCATGTTCTGGAGACTG
GAGCAGGGACCTGCTGCTGCCATCGGACTGAGTCTGGTGATCGGAATCGTGATGGCCGAGGTGCTGAGAA
AGCTGGGAGCCGACAAGGTGAGAGTGAAGTGGCCTAATGACCTGTACCTCCAGGACCGCAAGCTGGCTGG
CATCCTGGTGGAGCTGACAGGCAAGACAGGCGATGCCGCTCAGATCGTGATCGGAGCCGGAATCAACATG
GCCATGAGAAGAGTGGAGGAGAGCGTGGTGAACCAGGGCTGGATCACCCTGCAGGAGGCTGGCATCAACC
TGGACCGGAACACCCTGGCCGCCATGCTGATCAGAGAGCTGAGAGCCGCTCTGGAGCTGTTCGAGCAGGA
GGGACTGGCTCCTTACCTGAGCAGATGGGAGAAGCTGGACAACTTCATCAACAGACCTGTGAAGCTGATC
ATCGGCGACAAGGAAATCTTCGGCATCTCCAGAGGAATCGACAAGCAGGGAGCTCTGCTGCTGGAGCAGG
ACGGAATCATCAAGCCCTGGATGGGCGGAGAAATCTCCCTGAGAAGCGCAGAGAAGGGTTCTGGTGGTGC
TAGCGGAGTGCAGGTGGAAACCATCTCCCCAGGAGACGGGCGCACCTTCCCCAAGCGCGGCCAGACCTGC
GTGGTGCACTACACCGGGATGCTTGAAGATGGAAAGAAATTTGATTCCTCCCGGGACAGAAACAAGCCCT
TTAAGTTTATGCTAGGCAAGCAGGAGGTGATCCGAGGCTGGGAAGAAGGGGTTGCCCAGATGAGTGTGGG
TCAGAGAGCCAAACTGACTATATCTCCAGATTATGCCTATGGTGCCACTGGGCACCCAGGCATCATCCCA
CCACATGCCACTCTCGTCTTCGATGTGGAGCTTCTAAAACTGGAAACTCCACCAAAAAAGAAAAGAAAAG
TTTACCCATACGATGTTCCTGACTATGCGGGCTATCCGTATGACGTCCCGGACTATGCAGGATCTTATCC
ATATGACGTTCCAGATTACGCTGCTTGA
